>Addgene plasmid #58726 | Rat Alpha2 delta-1 pMT2 | depositor full sequence | sequence record 90808 | Rat Alpha2 delta-1 pMT2 sequence 8913 bps
AAGCTTTTTGCAAAAGCCTAGGCCTCCAAAAAAGCCTCCTCACTACTTCTGGAATAGCTCAGAGGCCGAG
GCGGCCTCGGCCTCTGCATAAATAAAAAAAATTAGTCAGCCATGGGGCGGAGAATGGGCGGAACTGGGCG
GAGTTAGGGGCGGGATGGGCGGAGTTAGGGGCGGGACTATGGTTGCTGACTAATTGAGATGCATGCTTTG
CATACTTCTGCCTGCTGGGGAGCCTGGGGACTTTCCACACCTGGTTGCTGACTAATTGAGATGCATGCTT
TGCATACTTCTGCCTGCTGGGGAGCCTGGGGACTTTCCACACCCTAACTGACACACATTCCACAGGATCC
GGTCGCGCGAATTTCGAGCGGTGTTCCGCGGTCCTCCTCGTATAGAAACTCGGACCACTCTGAGACGAAG
GCTCGCGTCCAGGCCAGCACGAAGGAGGCTAAGTGGGAGGGGTAGCGGTCGTTGTCCACTAGGGGGTCCA
CTCGCTCCAGGGTGTGAAGACACATGTCGCCCTCTTCGGCATCAAGGAAGGTGATTGGTTTATAGGTGTA
GGCCACGTGACCGGGTGTTCCTGAAGGGGGGCTATAAAAGGGGGTGGGGGCGCGTTCGTCCTCACTCTCT
TCCGCATCGCTGTCTGCGAGGGCCAGCTGTTGGGCTCGCGGTTGAGGACAAACTCTTCGCGGTCTTTCCA
GTACTCTTGGATCGGAAACCCGTCGGCCTCCGAACGGTACTCCGCCACCGAGGGACCTGAGCGAGTCCGC
ATCGACCGGATCGGAAAACCTCTCGACTGTTGGGGTGAGTACTCCCTCTCAAAAGCGGGCATGACTTCTG
CGCTAAGATTGTCAGTTTCCAAAAACGAGGAGGATTTGATATTCACCTGGCCCGCGGTGATGCCTTTGAG
GGTGGCCGCGTCCATCTGGTCAGAAAAGACAATCTTTTTGTTGTCAAGCTTGAGGTGTGGCAGGCTTGAG
ATCTGGCCATACACTTGAGTGACAATGACATCCACTTTGCCTTTCTCTCCACAGGTGTCCACTCCCAGGT
CCAACTGCAGGCGAGCCTGAATTCCTCGAGGGTACCGAGCTCGGATCCACTAGTAACGGCCGCCAGTGTG
CTGGAATTCTGCAGATCGCGAAGATGGCTGCTGGCTGCCTGCTGGCCTTGACTCTGACACTTTTCCAATC
TTGGCTGATCGGCCCCTCGAGCGAGGAGCCCTTCCCTTCGCCCGTCACTATCAAGTCATGGGTGGATAAA
ATGCAGGAAGACCTTGTCACACTGGCAAAGACAGCAAGTGGAGTGACTCAGCTTGCTGACATTTATGAAA
AATACCAAGATTTGTATACTGTGGAGCCAAATAATGCACGCCAACTGGTTGAAATTGCAGCTAGAGACAT
TGAGAAACTTCTGAGCAACAGATCTAAAGCCCTGGTGCGCCTGGCTATGGAAGCAGAGAAAGTCCAAGCC
GCCCACCAATGGAGGGAAGATTTTGCAAGCAACGAAGTTGTCTACTACAACGCTAAAGACGATCTTGATC
CTGAAAGAAATGAGAGTGAGTCAGGCAGCCAACGGATTAAACCTGTTTTCATCGAAGACGCTAATTTTGG
ACGCCAGATATCCTATCAACATGCAGCGGTCCATATTCCCACGGACATCTATGAGGGCTCAACCATAGTG
TTAAACGAACTCAACTGGACAAGTGCCTTAGATGAAGTTTTCAAAAGAAATCGAGATGAAGACCCTACAT
TGCTGTGGCAAGTGTTTGGCAGCGCCACCGGCCTGGCCCGATATTATCCAGCTTCTCCGTGGGTGGATAA
CAGCAGAACTCCAAACAAGATCGATCTCTACGATGTACGCAGAAGACCATGGTACATCCAGGGAGCTGCA
TCCCCCAAAGACATGCTCATTCTGGTGGACGTGAGTGGAAGTGTGAGCGGATTGACTCTGAAACTCATCC
GGACATCTGTCTCTGAGATGTTAGAAACCCTTTCCGATGATGATTTCGTGAATGTAGCTTCATTTAACAG
CAATGCTCAGGATGTGAGTTGTTTCCAGCACCTGGTTCAAGCGAATGTAAGGAACAAGAAGGTGCTGAAG
GATGCGGTGAATAACATCACAGCAAAGGGGATAACAGATTACAAGAAAGGCTTTAGCTTCGCGTTTGAAC
AGCTACTTAATTATAATGTTTCCAGAGCCAATTGTAATAAGATCATCATGTTATTCACGGATGGAGGAGA
AGAGAGAGCCCAGGAGATATTTGCCAAGTACAATAAAGACAAAAAAGTCCGCGTGTTTACATTTTCTGTT
GGTCAACATAATTATGACAGAGGACCTATTCAGTGGATGGCTTGTGAAAACAAAGGTTATTATTATGAGA
TTCCCTCTATTGGTGCAATAAGAATCAATACTCAGGAATATCTAGATGTTCTGGGAAGACCAATGGTTTT
AGCCGGGGACAAAGCAAAGCAAGTCCAGTGGACAAATGTGTATTTGGATGCTCTGGAGCTGGGACTTGTC
ATTACTGGAACTCTACCGGTCTTCAACGTCACTGGCCAGTCTGAAAATAAGACTAACTTGAAGAACCAGT
TGATTCTTGGTGTGATGGGCGTTGATGTGTCTCTGGAAGATATTAAGAGATTGACACCACGTTTTACACT
GTGCCCCAACGGTTACTATTTTGCAATCGATCCTAATGGTTATGTCTTACTGCATCCAAATCTTCAGCCA
AAGAACCCCAAATCTCAGGAGCCGGTCACACTGGATTTTCTCGATGCTGAGTTAGAGAATGATATTAAAG
TGGAGATTCGAAATAAAATGATAGACGGAGAAAGTGGAGAAAAAACATTCAGAACTCTGGTCAAATCTCA
AGATGAGAGATATATTGACAAAGGAAATCGAACATACACATGGACACCTGTCAATGGCACAGATTACAGT
TTGGCCTTGGTATTGCCAACCTACAGTTTTTACTATATAAAAGCCAAAATAGAAGAGACAATAACTCAGG
CCAGATCAAAAAAGGGGAAAATGAAGGATTCAGAAACCCTGAAGCCAGACAATTTTGAAGAATCTGGCTA
CACTTTCATAGCACCAAGGGAATACTGCAATGACCTGAAACCTTCAGATAATAACACTGAATTTCTTTTA
AATTTCAATGAATTTATTGATAGGAAAACTCCAAACAACCCTTCCTGTAATACAGATTTGATTAATAGAA
TCTTGCTGGATGCGGGTTTTACAAATGAACTTGTCCAAAATTATTGGAGTAAACAGAAAAATATCAAAGG
AGTGAAGGCACGCTTTGTGGTGACTGATGGCGGAATTACAAGAGTTTACCCCAAAGAGGCTGGAGAAAAC
TGGCAAGAGAACCCAGAGACGTATGAGGACAGCTTCTACAAACGGAGCCTAGATAACGATAACTACGTTT
TCACTGCGCCCTACTTCAACAAAAGTGGACCTGGTGCCTATGAATCTGGAATTATGGTAAGCAAAGCTGT
AGAACTGTACATCCAAGGAAAACTTCTTAAGCCTGCAGTTGTGGGAATTAAAATTGACGTAAACTCCTGG
ATAGAAAATTTTACCAAAACTTCAATCAGGGATCCGTGTGCTGGTCCAGTTTGTGACTGCAAAAGAAACA
GTGATGTAATGGACTGTGTCATTCTAGATGATGGTGGATTTCTTCTGATGGCCAATCATGATGATTACAC
TAATCAGATTGGACGTTTTTTTGGAGAGATTGACCCGAGCATGATGAGACACCTGGTTAATATATCACTT
TATGCATTCAATAAATCATATGACTATCAGTCTGTGTGTGATCCAGGGGCAGCACCAAAGCAAGGAGCAG
GACATCGCTCAGCCTATGTGCCATCAATTACAGACATACTCCAGATTGGCTGGTGGGCCACTGCTGCCGC
CTGGTCTATTCTCCAGCAGCTACTCTTGAGTTTGACATTTCCACGGCTCCTTGAGGCAGTTGAAATGGAA
GAGGATGACTTCACAGCTTCCCTGTCTAAGCAGAGCTGCATCACAGAACAAACTCAGTACTTCTTCAAGA
ACGATACTAAATCATTCAGTGGTTTACTGGACTGTGGAAACTGTTCCAGGATCTTTCATGTTGAGAAGCT
TATGAACACCAACCTAGTGTTCATAATGGTGGAGAGCAAGGGAACATGTCCGTGTGACACGCGGCTGCTC
ATGCAAGCAGAACAGACTTCTGATGGTCCAGATCCTTGCGACATGGTTAAGCAGCCCAGATACCGAAAAG
GACCTGATGTCTGCTTTGATAACAATGTGCTGGAGGATTATACCGACTGTGGTGGTGTTTCTGGATTAAA
CCCTTCCTTATGGTCTATCTTTGGACTCCAATTTATACTCCTTTGGCTGGTATCTGGCAGCAGACACTAT
CTATGGTGACCCTCTAAACCCATGATCTGCAACTTAATTCCATGCCCTGCCAAAACATGAGCCCTCAGTT
ACATTAAAATAGAGCCCGTTGAAGAAGCTCCACAGAACCTTAGCTGGGCCTCTACCCTGATGTAACTGTG
AGGCTTAGATTCCTGACCATCGCTGGCTGCATGTCAGGGTGTTGGAAACTGAAACTCGTGTGAACATGCT
GCATCATCTGTGTCCAACATCAAAGCAAAGCTCTACTCATTCTCTGTGGGAGGTTTGGGAGTTCGCTGTT
GCACTGTTGGAGATTACGTGGAAAAGGCTCCCCCACGCAGGCCTTATGAAAAGAAGCAGTCTTGACTTTG
ACCTAGCATTTCAACCTGCTGCAGTTTTACCAAGCCGAATTCCTGCAGCCCGGGGGATCCACTAGATCCA
TCACACTGGCGGCCGCGTCGACGAATTCCGGGGGGGGGGGGGGGGGGGACAGCTCAGGGCTGCGATTTCG
CGCCAAACTTGACGGCAATCCTAGCGTGAAGGCTGGTAGGATTTTATCCCCGCTGCCATCATGGTTCGAC
CATTGAACTGCATCGTCGCCGTGTCCCAAAATATGGGGATTGGCAAGAACGGAGACCTACCCTGGCCTCC
GCTCAGGAACGAGTTCAAGTACTTCCAAAGAATGACCACAACCTCTTCAGTGGAAGGTAAACAGAATCTG
GTGATTATGGGTAGGAAAACCTGGTTCTCCATTCCTGAGAAGAATCGACCTTTAAAGGACAGAATTAATA
TAGTTCTCAGTAGAGAACTCAAAGAACCACCACGAGGAGCTCATTTTCTTGCCAAAAGTTTGGATGATGC
CTTAAGACTTATTGAACAACCGGAATTGGCAAGTAAAGTAGACATGGTTTGGATAGTCGGAGGCAGTTCT
GTTTACCAGGAAGCCATGAATCAACCAGGCCACCTCAGACTCTTTGTGACAAGGATCATGCAGGAATTTG
AAAGTGACACGTTTTTCCCAGAAATTGATTTGGGGAAATATAAACTTCTCCCAGAATACCCAGGCGTCCT
CTCTGAGGTCCAGGAGGAAAAAGGCATCAAGTATAAGTTTGAAGTCTACGAGAAGAAAGACTAACAGGAA
GATGCTTTCAAGTTCTCTGCTCCCCTCCTAAAGCTATGCATTTTTTATAAGACCATGGGACTTTTGCTGG
CTTTAGATCATAATCAGCCATACCACATTTGTAGAGGTTTTACTTGCTTTAAAAAACCTCCCACACCTCC
CCCTGAACCTGAAACATAAAATGAATGCAATTGTTGTTGTTAACTTGTTTATTGCAGCTTATAATGGTTA
CAAATAAAGCAATAGCATCACAAATTTCACAAATAAAGCATTTTTTTCACTGCATTCTAGTTGTGGTTTG
TCCAAACTCATCAATGTATCTTATCATGTCTGGATCCCCGGCCAACGGTCTGGTGACCCGGCTGCGAGAG
CTCGGTGTACCTGAGACGCGAGTAAGCCCTTGAGTCAAAGACGTAGTCGTTGCAAGTCCGCACCAGGTAC
TGATATCCCACCAAAAAGTGCGGCGGCGGCTGGCGGTAGAGGGGCCAGCGTAGGGTGGCCGGGGCTCCGG
GGGCGAGGTCTTCCAACATAAGGCGATGATATCCGTAGATGTACCTGGACATCCAGGTGATGCCGGCGGC
GGTGGTGGAGGCGCGCGGAAAGTCGCGGACGCGGTTCCAGATGTTGCGCAGCGGCAAAAAGTGCTCCATG
GTCGGGACGCTCTGGCCGGTGAGGCGTGCGCAGTCGTTGACGCTCTAGACCGTGCAAAAGGAGAGCCTGT
AAGCGGGCACTCTTCCGTGGTCTGGTGGATAAATTCGCAAGGGTATCATGGCGGACGACCGGGGTTCGAA
CCCCGGATCCGGCCGTCCGCCGTGATCCATCCGGTTACCGCCCGCGTGTCGAACCCAGGTGTGCGACGTC
AGACAACGGGGGAGCGCTCCTTTTGGCTTCCTTCCAGGCGCGGCGGCTGCTGCGCTAGCTTTTTTGGCGA
GCTCGAATTAATTCTGCATTAATGAATCGGCCAACGCGCGGGGAGAGGCGGTTTGCGTATTGGGCGCTCT
TCCGCTTCCTCGCTCACTGACTCGCTGCGCTCGGTCGTTCGGCTGCGGCGAGCGGTATCAGCTCACTCAA
AGGCGGTAATACGGTTATCCACAGAATCAGGGGATAACGCAGGAAAGAACATGTGAGCAAAAGGCCAGCA
AAAGGCCAGGAACCGTAAAAAGGCCGCGTTGCTGGCGTTTTTCCATAGGCTCCGCCCCCCTGACGAGCAT
CACAAAAATCGACGCTCAAGTCAGAGGTGGCGAAACCCGACAGGACTATAAAGATACCAGGCGTTTCCCC
CTGGAAGCTCCCTCGTGCGCTCTCCTGTTCCGACCCTGCCGCTTACCGGATACCTGTCCGCCTTTCTCCC
TTCGGGAAGCGTGGCGCTTTCTCAATGCTCACGCTGTAGGTATCTCAGTTCGGTGTAGGTCGTTCGCTCC
AAGCTGGGCTGTGTGCACGAACCCCCCGTTCAGCCCGACCGCTGCGCCTTATCCGGTAACTATCGTCTTG
AGTCCAACCCGGTAAGACACGACTTATCGCCACTGGCAGCAGCCACTGGTAACAGGATTAGCAGAGCGAG
GTATGTAGGCGGTGCTACAGAGTTCTTGAAGTGGTGGCCTAACTACGGCTACACTAGAAGGACAGTATTT
GGTATCTGCGCTCTGCTGAAGCCAGTTACCTTCGGAAAAAGAGTTGGTAGCTCTTGATCCGGCAAACAAA
CCACCGCTGGTAGCGGTGGTTTTTTTGTTTGCAAGCAGCAGATTACGCGCAGAAAAAAAGGATCTCAAGA
AGATCCTTTGATCTTTTCTACGGGGTCTGACGCTCAGTGGAACGAAAACTCACGTTAAGGGATTTTGGTC
ATGAGATTATCAAAAAGGATCTTCACCTAGATCCTTTTAAATTAAAAATGAAGTTTTAAATCAATCTAAA
GTATATATGAGTAAACTTGGTCTGACAGTTACCAATGCTTAATCAGTGAGGCACCTATCTCAGCGATCTG
TCTATTTCGTTCATCCATAGTTGCCTGACTCCCCGTCGTGTAGATAACTACGATACGGGAGGGCTTACCA
TCTGGCCCCAGTGCTGCAATGATACCGCGAGACCCACGCTCACCGGCTCCAGATTTATCAGCAATAAACC
AGCCAGCCGGAAGGGCCGAGCGCAGAAGTGGTCCTGCAACTTTATCCGCCTCCATCCAGTCTATTAATTG
TTGCCGGGAAGCTAGAGTAAGTAGTTCGCCAGTTAATAGTTTGCGCAACGTTGTTGCCATTGCTACAGGC
ATCGTGGTGTCACGCTCGTCGTTTGGTATGGCTTCATTCAGCTCCGGTTCCCAACGATCAAGGCGAGTTA
CATGATCCCCCATGTTGTGCAAAAAAGCGGTTAGCTCCTTCGGTCCTCCGATCGTTGTCAGAAGTAAGTT
GGCCGCAGTGTTATCACTCATGGTTATGGCAGCACTGCATAATTCTCTTACTGTCATGCCATCCGTAAGA
TGCTTTTCTGTGACTGGTGAGTACTCAACCAAGTCATTCTGAGAATAGTGTATGCGGCGACCGAGTTGCT
CTTGCCCGGCGTCAATACGGGATAATACCGCGCCACATAGCAGAACTTTAAAAGTGCTCATCATTGGAAA
ACGTTCTTCGGGGCGAAAACTCTCAAGGATCTTACCGCTGTTGAGATCCAGTTCGATGTAACCCACTCGT
GCACCCAACTGATCTTCAGCATCTTTTACTTTCACCAGCGTTTCTGGGTGAGCAAAAACAGGAAGGCAAA
ATGCCGCAAAAAAGGGAATAAGGGCGACACGGAAATGTTGAATACTCATACTCTTCCTTTTTCAATATTA
TTGAAGCATTTATCAGGGTTATTGTCTCATGAGCGGATACATATTTGAATGTATTTAGAAAAATAAACAA
ATAGGGGTTCCGCGCACATTTCCCCGAAAAGTGCCACCTGACGTCTAAGAAACCATTATTATCATGACAT
TAACCTATAAAAATAGGCGTATCACGAGGCCCTTTCGTCTCGCGCGTTTCGGTGATGACGGTGAAAACCT
CTGACACATGCAGCTCCCGGAGACGGTCACAGCTTGTCTGTAAGCGGATGCCGGGAGCAGACAAGCCCGT
CAGGGCGCGTCAGCGGGTGTTGGCGGGTGTCGGGGCTGGCTTAACTATGCGGCATCAGAGCAGATTGTAC
TGAGAGTGCACCATATGCGGTGTGAAATACCGCACAGATGCGTAAGGAGAAAATACCGCATCAGGCGCCA
TTCGCCATTCAGGCTGCGCAACTGTTGGGAAGGGCGATCGGTGCGGGCCTCTTCGCTATTACGCCAGCTG
GCGAAAGGGGGATGTGCTGCAAGGCGATTAAGTTGGGTAACGCCAGGGTTTTCCCAGTCACGACGTTGTA
AAACGACGGCCAGTGCCAAGCTT
Features (pLannotate 1.2.2; 18 found; start..end, strand, type, name):
      7..336     -  promoter       SV40 promoter: SV40 enhancer and early promoter
    357..788     -  CDS            POL (fragment): DPOL_ADE05 - Experimental evidence at protein level: Swiss-Prot protein existence level 1. Eukaryotic-type DNA polymerase involved in viral genomic replication. DNA synthesis is protein primed, and acts in a strand displacement replication. Assembles in complex with viral pTP, DBP, host NFIA and host POU2F1/OCT1 on viral origin of replication. The polymerase covalently transfers dCMP onto pTP, thereby initiating complementary strand synthesis. From Human adenovirus C serotype 5 (HAdV-5) (Human adenovirus 5).
    805..1034    +  intron         chimeric intron: chimera between introns from adenovirus and immunoglobulin heavy chain genes
   1144..4416    +  CDS            Cacna2d1: CA2D1_RAT - Also known as Cacnl2a, Cchl2a. Experimental evidence at protein level: Swiss-Prot protein existence level 1. The alpha-2/delta subunit of voltage-dependent calcium channels regulates calcium current density and activation/inactivation kinetics of the calcium channel. Plays an important role in excitation- contraction coupling (By similarity). From Rattus norvegicus (Rat).
   4796..4825    -  misc_feature   MCS (fragment): pBluescript multiple cloning site
   4859..4875    +  promoter       chicken β-actin promoter (fragment): contains a 21-bp deletion relative to the standard chicken β-actin promoter
   4961..5524    +  CDS            DHFR: mouse dihydrofolate reductase; Mus musculus Dhfr
   5606..5689    +  CDS            large T antigen (fragment): large T antigen from SV40 (simian virus 40)
   5712..5846    +  polyA_signal   SV40 poly(A) signal: SV40 polyadenylation signal
   5854..6204    -  CDS            PTP (fragment): TERM_ADE02 - Experimental evidence at protein level: Swiss-Prot protein existence level 1. Protein covalently bound to the viral DNA that acts as a primer for viral genomic replication by DNA strand displacement. Assembles on the viral origin of replication in an initiation complex with viral polymerase, DBP, host NFIA and host POU2F1/OCT1. During initiation, the polymerase covalently couples the first dCTP with Ser- 580 of pTP. The terminal protein stimulates the template activity over 20 fold compared to protein-free templates. Neo-synthesized viral genomes are linked to two preterminal prot
   6235..6391    +  ncRNA          VA: Accession: RF00102 - VA RNA
   6454..6507    -  CDS            lacI (fragment): lac repressor; lacI; The lac repressor binds to the lac operator to inhibit transcription in E. coli. This inhibition can be relieved by adding lactose or isopropyl-β-D-thiogalactopyranoside (IPTG).
   6690..7278    -  rep_origin     ori: high-copy-number ColE1/pMB1/pBR322/pUC origin of replication
   7449..8309    -  CDS            AmpR: β-lactamase; bla; confers resistance to ampicillin, carbenicillin, and related antibiotics
   8310..8414    -  promoter       AmpR promoter: bla
   8509..8544    +  CDS            rop (fragment): Rop protein, which maintains plasmids at low copy number; rop
   8646..8745    +  misc_feature   bom (fragment): basis of mobility region from pBR322
   8751..8905    -  CDS            lacZα (fragment): LacZα fragment of β-galactosidase; lacZ fragment
