[The description below was written by a language model from this plasmid's Addgene catalogue record and pLannotate feature annotations shown in this document.]
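Description:
Rat Alpha2 delta-1 pMT2 is a mammalian expression plasmid carrying the rat Cacna2d1 cDNA, which encodes the alpha2 delta-1 auxiliary subunit of voltage-gated calcium channels, in the pMT2 backbone. The full depositor sequence is 8,913 bp. The insert was placed between KpnI and NotI sites, both retained. In bacteria the plasmid is maintained through a high-copy ColE1/pUC-type origin and selected with ampicillin via the β-lactamase gene and its own promoter. Short rop, bom, lacI and lacZα fragments are remnants of pBR322-type ancestry.

The catalogue lists SV40 as the promoter, and the feature table does show an SV40 enhancer/early promoter region at the start of the sequence, although it is annotated on the minus strand relative to the coding sequence. Between it and the insert lie a stretch matching adenovirus DNA (called as a polymerase fragment on the opposite strand, so probably noncoding viral sequence in this context rather than an expressed gene) and a chimeric adenovirus/immunoglobulin intron, which typically improves mRNA processing and expression. The record does not resolve exactly which element initiates transcription. Downstream of the 3.3 kb Cacna2d1 open reading frame, with no promoter of its own annotated apart from a 17-bp β-actin match that is likely spurious, sits a mouse DHFR coding sequence. It is followed by a small SV40 large T fragment and the SV40 polyadenylation signal. An adenovirus VA RNA gene is also present; VA RNA is generally included to enhance translation in transfected cells by counteracting PKR-mediated shutdown. No epitope tag or fluorescent reporter is annotated.

The stated purpose is expression of rat alpha2 delta-1 in mammalian cells. The associated work concerns GPI anchoring of alpha2 delta subunits and its importance for their function.
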