Addgene plasmid #58726: Rat Alpha2 delta-1 pMT2
Purpose: expression of rat alpha2 delta-1 in mammalian cells
Depositing lab: Annette Dolphin. Publication: The alpha2delta subunits of voltage-gated calcium channels form GPI-anchored proteins, a posttranslational modification essential for function. Davies A, Kadurin I, Alvarez-Laviada A, Douglas L, Nieto-Rostro M, Bauer CS, Pratt WS, Dolphin AC. Proc Natl Acad Sci U S A. 2010 Jan 26;107(4):1654-9. doi: 10.1073/pnas.0908735107. Epub 2010 Jan 4. PubMed 20080692.
Backbone
  Vector backbone: pMT2
  Backbone size w/o insert (bp): 5100
  Vector type: Mammalian Expression
Growth in bacteria
  Bacterial resistance: Ampicillin, 100 μg/mL
  Growth temperature: 37°C
  Growth strain: DH5alpha
  Copy number: Unknown
Gene/Insert
  Gene/Insert name: alpha2 delta-1 (alt names: Cacna2d1; calcium channel, voltage-dependent, alpha2/delta subunit 1)
  Species: R. norvegicus (rat)
  Entrez Gene: Cacna2d1 (a.k.a. CCHLA2, Cacna2, DHSCCA)
  Promoter: SV40
  Cloning method: Restriction Enzyme; 5′ cloning site KpnI (not destroyed); 3′ cloning site NotI (not destroyed)
  Sequencing primers: 5′ pMT2-F
Terms and licenses: Academic/Nonprofit Terms; Industry Terms: Not Available to Industry
How to cite: Rat Alpha2 delta-1 pMT2 was a gift from Annette Dolphin (Addgene plasmid # 58726 ; http://n2t.net/addgene:58726 ; RRID:Addgene_58726)
