>Addgene plasmid #58726 | Rat Alpha2 delta-1 pMT2 | addgene partial sequence | sequence record 96109 | pMT2-F 5'-TTGCCTTTCTCTCCACAGGT-3'
TGGAATTCTGCAGATCGCGAAGATGGCTGCTGGCTGCCTGCTGGCCTTGACTCTGACACTTTTCCAATCT
TGGCTGATCGGCCCCTCGAGCGAGGAGCCCTTCCCTTCGCCCGTCACTATCAAGTCATGGGTGGATAAAA
TGCAGGAAGACCTTGTCACACTGGCAAAGACAGCAAGTGGAGTGACTCAGCTTGCTGACATTTATGAAAA
ATACCAAGATTTGTATACTGTGGAGCCAAATAATGCACGCCAACTGGTTGAAATTGCAGCTAGAGACATT
GAGAAACTTCTGAGCAACAGATCTAAAGCCCTGGTGCGCCTGGCTATGGAAGCAGAGAAAGTCCAAGCCG
CCCACCAATGGAGGGAAGATTTTGCAAGCAACGAAGTTGTCTACTACAACGCTAAAGACGATCTTGATCC
TGAAAGAAATGAGAGTGAGTCAGGCAGCCAACGGATTAAACCTGTTTTCATCGAAGACGCTAATTTTGGA
CGCCAGATATCCTATCAACATGCAGCGGTCCATATTCCCACGGACATCTATGAGGGCTCAACCATAGTGT
TAAACGAACTCAACTGGACAAGTGCCTTAGATGAAGTTTTCAAAAGAAATCGAGATGAAGACCCTACATT
GCTGTGGCAAGTGTTTGGCAGCGCCACCGGCCTGGCCCGATATTATCCAGCTTCTCCGTGGGTGGATAAC
AGCAGAACTCCAAACAAGATCGATCTCTACGATGTACGCAGAAGACCATGGTACATCCAGGGAGCTGCAT
CCCCCAAAGACATGCTCATTCTGGTGGACGTGAGTGGAAGTGTGAGCGGATTGACTCTGAAACTCATCCG
GACATCTGTCTCTGAGATGTTAGAAACCCTT
