>Addgene plasmid #58726 | Rat Alpha2 delta-1 pMT2 | addgene partial sequence | sequence record 97015 | pMT2-R2 5'-CTCCTCGTGGTGGTTCTTTG-3'
GGTCGATTCTTCTCAGGAATGGAGAACCAGGTTTTCCTACCCATAATCACCAGATTCTGTTTACCTTCCA
CTGAAGAGGTTGTGGTCATTCTTTGGAAGTACTTGAACTCGTTCCTGAGCGGAGGCCAGGGTAGGTCTCC
GTTCTTGCCAATCCCCATATTTTGGGACACGGCGACGATGCAGTTCAATGGTCGAACCATGATGGCAGCG
GGGATAAAATCCTACCAGCCTTCACGCTAGGATTGCCGTCAAGTTTGGCGCGAAATCGCAGCCCTGAGCT
GTCCCCCCCCC
