>Addgene plasmid #58726 | Rat Alpha2 delta-1 pMT2 | addgene partial sequence | sequence record 97017 | rA2D1-F1 5'-CTATCAACATGCAGCGGTCC-3'
TAAATCGAGATGAAGACCCTACATTGCTGTGGCAAGTGTTTGGCAGCGCCACCGGCCTGGCCCGATATTA
TCCAGCTTCTCCGTGGGTGGATAACAGCAGAACTCCAAACAAGATCGATCTCTACGATGTACGCAGAAGA
CCATGGTACATCCAGGGAGCTGCATCCCCCAAAGACATGCTCATTCTGGTGGACGTGAGTGGAAGTGTGA
GCGGATTGACTCTGAAACTCATCCGGACATCTGTCTCTGAGATGTTAGAAACCCTTTCCGATGATGATTT
CGTGAATGTAGCTTCATTTAACAGCAATGCTCAGGATGTGAGTTGTTTCCAGCACCTGGTTCAAGCGAAT
GTAAGGAACAAGAAGGTGCTGAAGGATGCGGTGAATAACATCACAGCAAAGGGGATAACAGATTACAAGA
AAGGCTTTAGCTTCGCGTTTGAACAGCTACTTAATTATAATGTTTCCAGAGCCAATTGTAATAAGATCAT
CATGTTATTCACGGATGGAGGAGAAGAGAGAGCCCAGGAGATATTTGCCAAGTACAATAAAGACAAAAAA
GTCCGCGTGTTTACATTTTCTGTTGGTCAACATAATTATGACAGAGGACCTATTCAGTGGATGGCTTGTG
AAAACAAAGGTTATTATTATGAGATTCCCTCTATTGGTGCAATAAGAATCAATACTCAGGAATATCTAGA
TGTTCTGGGAAGACCAATGGTTTTAGCCGGGGACAAAGCAAAGCAAGTCCAGTGGACAAATGTGTATTTG
GATGCTCTGGAGCTGGGACTTGTCATTACTGGAACTCTACC
