>Addgene plasmid #58726 | Rat Alpha2 delta-1 pMT2 | addgene partial sequence | sequence record 97018 | rA2D1-R1 5'-TTGTCTGGCTTCAGGGTTTC-3'
TTTTTGATCTGGCCTGAGTTATTGTCTCTTCTATTTTGGCTTTTATATAGTAAAAACTGTAGGTTGGCAA
TACCAAGGCCAAACTGTAATCTGTGCCATTGACAGGTGTCCATGTGTATGTTCGATTTCCTTTGTCAATA
TATCTCTCATCTTGAGATTTGACCAGAGTTCTGAATGTTTTTTCTCCACTTTCTCCGTCTATCATTTTAT
TTCGAATCTCCACTTTAATATCATTCTCTAACTCAGCATCGAGAAAATCCAGTGTGACCGGCTCCTGAGA
TTTGGGGTTCTTTGGCTGAAGATTTGGATGCAGTAAGACATAACCATTAGGATCGATTGCAAAATAGTAA
CCGTTGGGGCACAGTGTAAAACGTGGTGTCAATCTCTTAATATCTTCCAGAGACACATCAACGCCCATCA
CACCAAGAATCAACTGGTTCTTCAAGTTAGTCTTATTTTCAGACTGGCCAGTGACGTTGAAGACCGGTAG
AGTTCCAGTAATGACAAGTCCCAGCTCCAGAGCATCCAAATACACATTTGTCCACTGGACTTGCTTTGCT
TTGTCCCCGGCTAAAACCATTGGTCTTCCCAGAACATCTAGATATTCCTGAGTATTGATTCTTATTGCAC
CAATAGAGGGAATCTCATAATAATAACCTTTGTTTTCACAAGCCATCCACTGAATAGGTCCTCTGTCATA
ATTATGTTGACCAACAGAAAATGTAAACACGCGGACTTTTTTGTCTTTATTGTACTTGGCAAATATCTCC
TGGGCTCTCTCTTCTCCTCCATCCGTGAATAACATGATGATCTTATTACAATTGGCTCTGGAAACATTAT
AATTAAGTAGCTGTTCAAACGCGAAGCTAAAGCCTTTCTTG
